>Addgene plasmid #77818 | IP6K2 gRNA (BRDN0001145457) | addgene full sequence | sequence record 188468 | Addgene Assembled Sequence
CCCGGGTGCAAAGATGGATAAAGTTTTAAACAGAGAGGAATCTTTGCAGCTAATGGACCTTCTAGGTCTT
GAAAGGAGTGGGAATTGGCTCCGGTGCCCGTCAGTGGGCAGAGCGCACATCGCCCACAGTCCCCGAGAAG
TTGGGGGGAGGGGTCGGCAATTGATCCGGTGCCTAGAGAAGGTGGCGCGGGGTAAACTGGGAAAGTGATG
TCGTGTACTGGCTCCGCCTTTTTCCCGAGGGTGGGGGAGAACCGTATATAAGTGCAGTAGTCGCCGTGAA
CGTTCTTTTTCGCAACGGGTTTGCCGCCAGAACACAGGTAAGTGCCGTGTGTGGTTCCCGCGGGCCTGGC
CTCTTTACGGGTTATGGCCCTTGCGTGCCTTGAATTACTTCCACCTGGCTGCAGTACGTGATTCTTGATC
CCGAGCTTCGGGTTGGAAGTGGGTGGGAGAGTTCGAGGCCTTGCGCTTAAGGAGCCCCTTCGCCTCGTGC
TTGAGTTGAGGCCTGGCCTGGGCGCTGGGGCCGCCGCGTGCGAATCTGGTGGCACCTTCGCGCCTGTCTC
GCTGCTTTCGATAAGTCTCTAGCCATTTAAAATTTTTGATGACCTGCTGCGACGCTTTTTTTCTGGCAAG
ATAGTCTTGTAAATGCGGGCCAAGATCTGCACACTGGTATTTCGGTTTTTGGGGCCGCGGGCGGCGACGG
GGCCCGTGCGTCCCAGCGCACATGTTCGGCGAGGCGGGGCCTGCGAGCGCGGCCACCGAGAATCGGACGG
GGGTAGTCTCAAGCTGGCCGGCCTGCTCTGGTGCCTGGCCTCGCGCCGCCGTGTATCGCCCCGCCCTGGG
CGGCAAGGCTGGCCCGGTCGGCACCAGTTGCGTGAGCGGAAAGATGGCCGCTTCCCGGCCCTGCTGCAGG
GAGCTCAAAATGGAGGACGCGGCGCTCGGGAGAGCGGGCGGGTGAGTCACCCACACAAAGGAAAAGGGCC
TTTCCGTCCTCAGCCGTCGCTTCATGTGACTCCACGGAGTACCGGGCGCCGTCCAGGCACCTCGATTAGT
TCTCGAGCTTTTGGAGTACGTCGTCTTTAGGTTGGGGGGAGGGGTTTTATGCGATGGAGTTTCCCCACAC
TGAGTGGGTGGAGACTGAAGTTAGGCCAGCTTGGCACTTGATGTAATTCTCCTTGGAATTTGCCCTTTTT
GAGTTTGGATCTTGGTTCATTCTCAAGCCTCAGACAGTGGTTCAAAGTTTTTTTCTTCCATTTCAGGTGT
CGTGACGTACGGCCACCATGACCGAGTACAAGCCCACGGTGCGCCTCGCCACCCGCGACGACGTCCCCAG
GGCCGTACGCACCCTCGCCGCCGCGTTCGCCGACTACCCCGCCACGCGCCACACCGTCGATCCGGACCGC
CACATCGAGCGGGTCACCGAGCTGCAAGAACTCTTCCTCACGCGCGTCGGGCTCGACATCGGCAAGGTGT
GGGTCGCGGACGACGGCGCCGCCGTGGCGGTCTGGACCACGCCGGAGAGCGTCGAAGCGGGGGCGGTGTT
CGCCGAGATCGGCCCGCGCATGGCCGAGTTGAGCGGTTCCCGGCTGGCCGCGCAGCAACAGATGGAAGGC
CTCCTGGCGCCGCACCGGCCCAAGGAGCCCGCGTGGTTCCTGGCCACCGTCGGAGTCTCGCCCGACCACC
AGGGCAAGGGTCTGGGCAGCGCCGTCGTGCTCCCCGGAGTGGAGGCGGCCGAGCGCGCCGGGGTGCCCGC
CTTCCTGGAGACCTCCGCGCCCCGCAACCTCCCCTTCTACGAGCGGCTCGGCTTCACCGTCACCGCCGAC
GTCGAGGTGCCCGAAGGACCGCGCACCTGGTGCATGACCCGCAAGCCCGGTGCCTGAACGCGTTAAGTCG
ACAATCAACCTCTGGATTACAAAATTTGTGAAAGATTGACTGGTATTCTTAACTATGTTGCTCCTTTTAC
GCTATGTGGATACGCTGCTTTAATGCCTTTGTATCATGCTATTGCTTCCCGTATGGCTTTCATTTTCTCC
TCCTTGTATAAATCCTGGTTGCTGTCTCTTTATGAGGAGTTGTGGCCCGTTGTCAGGCAACGTGGCGTGG
TGTGCACTGTGTTTGCTGACGCAACCCCCACTGGTTGGGGCATTGCCACCACCTGTCAGCTCCTTTCCGG
GACTTTCGCTTTCCCCCTCCCTATTGCCACGGCGGAACTCATCGCCGCCTGCCTTGCCCGCTGCTGGACA
GGGGCTCGGCTGTTGGGCACTGACAATTCCGTGGTGTTGTCGGGGAAATCATCGTCCTTTCCTTGGCTGC
TCGCCTGTGTTGCCACCTGGATTCTGCGCGGGACGTCCTTCTGCTACGTCCCTTCGGCCCTCAATCCAGC
GGACCTTCCTTCCCGCGGCCTGCTGCCGGCTCTGCGGCCTCTTCCGCGTCTTCGCCTTCGCCCTCAGACG
AGTCGGATCTCCCTTTGGGCCGCCTCCCCGCGTCGACTTTAAGACCAATGACTTACAAGGCAGCTGTAGA
TCTTAGCCACTTTTTAAAAGAAAAGGGGGGACTGGAAGGGCTAATTCACTCCCAACGAAGACAAGATCTG
CTTTTTGCTTGTACTGGGTCTCTCTGGTTAGACCAGATCTGAGCCTGGGAGCTCTCTGGCTAACTAGGGA
ACCCACTGCTTAAGCCTCAATAAAGCTTGCCTTGAGTGCTTCAAGTAGTGTGTGCCCGTCTGTTGTGTGA
CTCTGGTAACTAGAGATCCCTCAGACCCTTTTAGTCAGTGTGGAAAATCTCTAGCAGTACGTATAGTAGT
TCATGTCATCTTATTATTCAGTATTTATAACTTGCAAAGAAATGAATATCAGAGAGTGAGAGGAACTTGT
TTATTGCAGCTTATAATGGTTACAAATAAAGCAATAGCATCACAAATTTCACAAATAAAGCATTTTTTTC
ACTGCATTCTAGTTGTGGTTTGTCCAAACTCATCAATGTATCTTATCATGTCTGGCTCTAGCTATCCCGC
CCCTAACTCCGCCCATCCCGCCCCTAACTCCGCCCAGTTCCGCCCATTCTCCGCCCCATGGCTGACTAAT
TTTTTTTATTTATGCAGAGGCCGAGGCCGCCTCGGCCTCTGAGCTATTCCAGAAGTAGTGAGGAGGCTTT
TTTGGAGGCCTAGGGACGTACCCAATTCGCCCTATAGTGAGTCGTATTACGCGCGCTCACTGGCCGTCGT
TTTACAACGTCGTGACTGGGAAAACCCTGGCGTTACCCAACTTAATCGCCTTGCAGCACATCCCCCTTTC
GCCAGCTGGCGTAATAGCGAAGAGGCCCGCACCGATCGCCCTTCCCAACAGTTGCGCAGCCTGAATGGCG
AATGGG
[124 nt withheld, positions 3367-3490]
C
[91 nt withheld, positions 3492-3582]
A
[49 nt withheld, positions 3584-3632]
CCTTTGACGTTGGAGTCCACGTTCTTT
[37 nt withheld, positions 3660-3696]
ACCCTATCTCGGTCTATTCTTTTGATTTATAAGGGATTTTGCCGATTTCGGCCTATTGGTTAAAAAATGA
GCTGATTTAACAAAAATTTAACGCGAATTTTAACAAAATATTAACGCTTACAATTTAGGTGGCACTTTTC
GGGGAAATGTGCGCGGAACCCCTATTTGTTTATTTTTCTAAATACATTCAAATATGTATCCGCTCATGAG
ACAATAACCCTGATAAATGCTTCAATAATATTGAAAAAGGAAGAGTATGAGTATTCAACATTTCCGTGTC
GCCCTTATTCCCTTTTTTGCGGCATTTTGCCTTCCTGTTTTTGCTCACCCAGAAACGCTGGTGAAAGTAA
AAGATGCTGAAGATCAGTTGGGTGCACGAGTGGGTTACATCGAACTGGATCTCAACAGCGGTAAGATCCT
TGAGAGTTTTCGCCCCGAAGAACGTTTTCCAATGATGAGCACTTTTAAAGTTCTGCTATGTGGCGCGGTA
TTATCCCGTATTGACGCCGGGCAAGAGCAACTCGGTCGCCGCATACACTATTCTCAGAATGACTTGGTTG
AGTACTCACCAGTCACAGAAAAGCATCTTACGGATGGCATGACAGTAAGAGAATTATGCAGTGCTGCCAT
AACCATGAGTGATAACACTGCGGCCAACTTACTTCTGACAACGATCGGAGGACCGAAGGAGCTAACCGCT
TTTTTGCACAACATGGGGGATCATGTAACTCGCCTTGATCGTTGGGAACCGGAGCTGAATGAAGCCATAC
CAAACGACGAGCGTGACACCACGATGCCTGTAGCAATGGCAACAACGTTGCGCAAACTATTAACTGGCGA
ACTACTTACTCTAGCTTCCCGGCAACAATTAATAGACTGGATGGAGGCGGATAAAGTTGCAGGACCACTT
CTGCGCTCGGCCCTTCCGGCTGGCTGGTTTATTGCTGATAAATCTGGAGCCGGTGAGCGTGGGTCTCGCG
GTATCATTGCAGCACTGGGGCCAGATGGTAAGCCCTCCCGTATCGTAGTTATCTACACGACGGGGAGTCA
GGCAACTATGGATGAACGAAATAGACAGATCGCTGAGATAGGTGCCTCACTGATTAAGCATTGGTAACTG
TCAGACCAAGTTTACTCATATATACTTTAGATTGATTTAAAACTTCATTTTTAATTTAAAAGGATCTAGG
TGAAGATCCTTTTTGATAATCTCATGACCAAAATCCCTTAACGTGAGTTTTCGTTCCACTGAGCGTCAGA
CCCCGTAGAAAAGATCAAAGGATCTTCTTGAGATCCTTTTTTTCTGCGCGTAATCTGCTGCTTGCAAACA
AAAAAACCACCGCTACCAGCGGTGGTTTGTTTGCCGGATCAAGAGCTACCAACTCTTTTTCCGAAGGTAA
CTGGCTTCAGCAGAGCGCAGATACCAAATACTGTTCTTCTAGTGTAGCCGTAGTTAGGCCACCACTTCAA
GAACTCTGTAGCACCGCCTACATACCTCGCTCTGCTAATCCTGTTACCAGTGGCTGCTGCCAGTGGCGAT
AAGTCGTGTCTTACCGGGTTGGACTCAAGACGATAGTTACCGGATAAGGCGCAGCGGTCGGGCTGAACGG
GGGGTTCGTGCACACAGCCCAGCTTGGAGCGAACGACCTACACCGAACTGAGATACCTACAGCGTGAGCT
ATGAGAAAGCGCCACGCTTCCCGAAGGGAGAAAGGCGGACAGGTATCCGGTAAGCGGCAGGGTCGGAACA
GGAGAGCGCACGAGGGAGCTTCCAGGGGGAAACGCCTGGTATCTTTATAGTCCTGTCGGGTTTCGCCACC
TCTGACTTGAGCGTCGATTTTTGTGATGCTCGTCAGGGGGGCGGAGCCTATGGAAAAACGCCAGCAACGC
GGCCTTTTTACGGTTCCTGGCCTTTTGCTGGCCTTTTGCTCACATGTTCTTTCCTGCGTTATCCCCTGAT
TCTGTGGATAACCGTATTACCGCCTTTGAGTGAGCTGATACCGCTCGCCGCAGCCGAACGACCGAGCGCA
GCGAGTCAGTGAGCGAGGAAGCGGAAGAGCGCCCAATACGCAAACCGCCTCTCCCCGCGCGTTGGCCGAT
TCATTAATGCAGCTGGCACGACAGGTTTCCCGACTGGAAAGCGGGCAGTGAGCGCAACGCAATTAATGTG
AGTTAGCTCACTCATTAGGCACCCCAGGCTTTACACTTTATGCTTCCGGCTCGTATGTTGTGTGGAATTG
TGAGCGGATAACAATTTCACACAGGAAACAGCTATGACCATGATTACGCCAAGCGCGCAATTAACCCTCA
CTAAAGGGAACAAAAGCTGGAGCTGCAAGCTTAATGTAGTCTTATGCAATACTCTTGTAGTCTTGCAACA
TGGTAACGATGAGTTAGCAACATGCCTTACAAGGAGAGAAAAAGCACCGTGCATGCCGATTGGTGGAAGT
AAGGTGGTACGATCGTGCCTTATTAGGAAGGCAACAGACGGGTCTGACATGGATTGGACGAACCACTGAA
TTGCCGCATTGCAGAGATATTGTATTTAAGTGCCTAGCTCGATACATAAACGGGTCTCTCTGGTTAGACC
AGATCTGAGCCTGGGAGCTCTCTGGCTAACTAGGGAACCCACTGCTTAAGCCTCAATAAAGCTTGCCTTG
AGTGCTTCAAGTAGTGTGTGCCCGTCTGTTGTGTGACTCTGGTAACTAGAGATCCCTCAGACCCTTTTAG
TCAGTGTGGAAAATCTCTAGCAGTGGCGCCCGAACAGGGACTTGAAAGCGAAAGGGAAACCAGAGGAGCT
CTCTCGACGCAGGACTCGGCTTGCTGAAGCGCGCACGGCAAGAGGCGAGGGGCGGCGACTGGTGAGTACG
CCAAAAATTTTGACTAGCGGAGGCTAGAAGGAGAGAGATGGGTGCGAGAGCGTCAGTATTAAGCGGGGGA
GAATTAGATCGCGATGGGAAAAAATTCGGTTAAGGCCAGGGGGAAAGAAAAAATATAAATTAAAACATAT
AGTATGGGCAAGCAGGGAGCTAGAACGATTCGCAGTTAATCCTGGCCTGTTAGAAACATCAGAAGGCTGT
AGACAAATACTGGGACAGCTACAACCATCCCTTCAGACAGGATCAGAAGAACTTAGATCATTATATAATA
CAGTAGCAACCCTCTATTGTGTGCATCAAAGGATAGAGATAAAAGACACCAAGGAAGCTTTAGACAAGAT
AGAGGAAGAGCAAAACAAAAGTAAGACCACCGCACAGCAAGCGGCCGCTGATCTTCAGACCTGGAGGAGG
AGATATGAGGGACAATTGGAGAAGTGAATTATATAAATATAAAGTAGTAAAAATTGAACCATTAGGAGTA
GCACCCACCAAGGCAAAGAGAAGAGTGGTGCAGAGAGAAAAAAGAGCAGTGGGAATAGGAGCTTTGTTCC
TTGGGTTCTTGGGAGCAGCAGGAAGCACTATGGGCGCAGCGTCAATGACGCTGACGGTACAGGCCAGACA
ATTATTGTCTGGTATAGTGCAGCAGCAGAACAATTTGCTGAGGGCTATTGAGGCGCAACAGCATCTGTTG
CAACTCACAGTCTGGGGCATCAAGCAGCTCCAGGCAAGAATCCTGGCTGTGGAAAGATACCTAAAGGATC
AACAGCTCCTGGGGATTTGGGGTTGCTCTGGAAAACTCATTTGCACCACTGCTGTGCCTTGGAATGCTAG
TTGGAGTAATAAATCTCTGGAACAGATTTGGAATCACACGACCTGGATGGAGTGGGACAGAGAAATTAAC
AATTACACAAGCTTAATACACTCCTTAATTGAAGAATCGCAAAACCAGCAAGAAAAGAATGAACAAGAAT
TATTGGAATTAGATAAATGGGCAAGTTTGTGGAATTGGTTTAACATAACAAATTGGCTGTGGTATATAAA
ATTATTCATAATGATAGTAGGAGGCTTGGTAGGTTTAAGAATAGTTTTTGCTGTACTTTCTATAGTGAAT
AGAGTTAGGCAGGGATATTCACCATTATCGTTTCAGACCCACCTCCCAACCCCGAGGGGACCCAGAGAGG
GCCTATTTCCCATGATTCCTTCATATTTGCATATACGATACAAGGCTGTTAGAGAGATAATTAGAATTAA
TTTGACTGTAAACACAAAGATATTAGTACAAAATACGTGACGTAGAAAGTAATAATTTCTTGGGTAGTTT
GCAGTTTTAAAATTATGTTTTAAAATGGACTATCATATGCTTACCGTAACTTGAAAGTATTTCGATTTCT
TGGCTTTATATATCTTGTGGAAAGGACGAAACACCGGGTGCGTCAGCACCGTAAAGGTTTTAGAGCTAGA
AATAGCAAGTTAAAATAAGGCTAGTCCGTTATCAACTTGAAAAAGTGGCACCGAGTCGGTGCTTTTTTAA
GCTTGGCGTAACTAGATCTTGAGACAAATGGCAGTATTCATCCACAATTTTAAAAGAAAAGGGGGGATTG
GGGGGTACAGTGCAGGGGAAAGAATAGTAGACATAATAGCAACAGACATACAAACTAAAGAATTACAAAA
ACAAATTACAAAAATTCAAAATTTTCGGGTTTATTACAGGGACAGCAGAGATCCACTTTGGCGCCGGCTC
GAGGGGG
Features (pLannotate 1.2.2; 29 found; start..end, strand, type, name):
     14..80      +  CDS            small t antigen (fragment): SV40 (simian virus 40) small t antigen
    106..317     +  promoter       EF-1α core promoter: core promoter for human elongation factor EF-1α
    318..1256    +  intron         EF-1α intron A: intron upstream of the start codon of human EF-1α
   1278..1877    +  CDS            PuroR (fragment): puromycin N-acetyltransferase; pac from Streptomyces; confers resistance to puromycin
   1893..2481    +  misc_feature   WPRE: woodchuck hepatitis virus posttranscriptional regulatory element
   2532..2551    +  misc_feature   cPPT/CTS (fragment): central polypurine tract and central termination sequence of HIV-1
   2553..2786    +  LTR            3' LTR (ΔU3): self-inactivating 3' long terminal repeat (LTR) from HIV-1
   2864..2985    +  polyA_signal   SV40 poly(A) signal: SV40 polyadenylation signal
   3025..3160    +  rep_origin     SV40 ori: SV40 origin of replication
   3181..3199    -  promoter       T7 promoter: promoter for bacteriophage T7 RNA polymerase
   3207..3362    +  CDS            lacZα (fragment): LacZα fragment of β-galactosidase; lacZ fragment
   3367..3795    +  rep_origin     f1 ori (sequence partly withheld): f1 bacteriophage origin of replication; arrow indicates direction of (+) strand synthesis
   3848..3952    +  promoter       AmpR promoter: bla
   3953..4813    +  CDS            AmpR: β-lactamase; bla; confers resistance to ampicillin, carbenicillin, and related antibiotics
   4984..5572    +  rep_origin     ori: high-copy-number ColE1/pMB1/pBR322/pUC origin of replication
   5755..5847    +  CDS            lacI (fragment): lac repressor; lacI; The lac repressor binds to the lac operator to inhibit transcription in E. coli. This inhibition can be relieved by adding lactose or isopropyl-β-D-thiogalactopyranoside (IPTG).
   5860..5881    +  protein_bind   CAP binding site: CAP binding activates transcription in the presence of cAMP. E. coli catabolite activator protein
   5896..5926    +  promoter       lac promoter: promoter for the E. coli lac operon
   5934..5950    +  protein_bind   lac operator: The lac repressor binds to the lac operator to inhibit transcription in E. coli. This inhibition can be relieved by adding lactose or isopropyl-β-D-thiogalactopyranoside (IPTG). lac repressor encoded by lacI
   5995..6013    +  promoter       T3 promoter: promoter for bacteriophage T3 RNA polymerase
   6041..6267    +  promoter       RSV promoter: Rous sarcoma virus enhancer/promoter
   6268..6448    +  LTR            5' LTR (truncated): truncated 5' long terminal repeat (LTR) from HIV-1
   6495..6620    +  misc_feature   HIV-1 Ψ: packaging signal of human immunodeficiency virus type 1
   6604..6967    +  CDS            HIV-1 gag (fragment): gag protein from human immunodeficiency virus 1; gag
   7113..7346    +  misc_feature   RRE: The Rev response element (RRE) of HIV-1 allows for Rev-dependent mRNA export from the nucleus to the cytoplasm.
   7723..7749    +  CDS            Rev (fragment): human immunodeficiency virus 1 (HIV-1) Rev protein; rev; enhances nuclear export of unspliced and incompletely spliced viral mRNAs
   7753..7993    +  promoter       U6 promoter: RNA polymerase III promoter for human U6 snRNA
   8023..8098    +  misc_RNA       gRNA scaffold: guide RNA scaffold for the Streptococcus pyogenes CRISPR/Cas9 system
   8154..8271    +  misc_feature   cPPT/CTS: central polypurine tract and central termination sequence of HIV-1
