[The description below was written by a language model from this plasmid's Addgene catalogue record and pLannotate feature annotations shown in this document.]
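Description:
IP6K2 gRNA (BRDN0001145457) is a third-generation lentiviral guide RNA plasmid built on the lentiGuide-Puro backbone and designed to direct Streptococcus pyogenes Cas9 to the human IP6K2 gene (inositol hexakisphosphate kinase 2, also known as IHPK2). It is maintained in E. coli through a high-copy ColE1/pUC-type origin with ampicillin selection from the β-lactamase gene. The backbone also carries an f1 origin, an SV40 origin and poly(A) signal, and remnants of lac and T7/T3 cloning-vector elements.

The transfer cassette is framed by an RSV promoter fused to a truncated HIV-1 5' LTR, which makes genomic RNA production Tat-independent, and a self-inactivating ΔU3 3' LTR. Between them lie the Ψ packaging signal with a partial gag sequence, the Rev response element for Rev-dependent nuclear export, and a cPPT/CTS that aids nuclear import of the reverse-transcribed genome. The human U6 RNA polymerase III promoter drives the IP6K2-specific spacer joined to the SpCas9 gRNA scaffold. Downstream, the EF-1α core promoter with its intron A expresses puromycin N-acetyltransferase, followed by a WPRE to boost transcript expression, so transduced mammalian cells can be selected with puromycin.

The plasmid does not encode Cas9. According to the depositor, it is meant to be used alongside a separate Cas9 lentivector such as lentiCas9-Blast or in cells that already express Cas9. The guide was designed against two IP6K2 reference transcripts and belongs to a human kinome gRNA collection. This makes it suited to CRISPR knockout of IP6K2 in human cells after packaging into lentivirus.
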