Addgene plasmid #77818: IP6K2 gRNA (BRDN0001145457)
Purpose: 3rd generation lentiviral gRNA plasmid targeting human IP6K2
Depositing lab: John Doench & David Root. Depositing organization: Broad Institute. Publication: Optimized sgRNA design to maximize activity and minimize off-target effects of CRISPR-Cas9. Doench JG, Fusi N, Sullender M, Hegde M, Vaimberg EW, Donovan KF, Smith I, Tothova Z, Wilen C, Orchard R, Virgin HW, Listgarten J, Root DE. Nat Biotechnol. 2016 Jan 18. doi: 10.1038/nbt.3437. PubMed 26780180.
Backbone
  Vector backbone: lentiGuide-Puro
  Backbone manufacturer: Zhang Lab (Addgene plasmid # 52963)
  Vector type: Mammalian Expression, Lentiviral, CRISPR
  Selectable markers: Puromycin
Growth in bacteria
  Bacterial resistance: Ampicillin, 100 μg/mL
  Growth temperature: 37°C
  Growth strain: DH5alpha
  Copy number: High Copy
Gene/Insert
  Gene/Insert name: IP6K2 (alt names: IP6K2; NM_001005909.2)
  gRNA/shRNA sequence: GGTGCGTCAGCACCGTAAAG
  Species: H. sapiens (human)
  Entrez Gene: IP6K2 (a.k.a. IHPK2, InsP6K2, PIUS)
  Promoter: hU6
  Cloning method: Unknown
  Sequencing primers: 5′ U6-F; 3′ pS2-R
Terms and licenses: Academic/Nonprofit Terms; Industry Terms: Not Available to Industry
Depositor comments: The gRNA was designed to target the following Genbank reference sequence(s): NM_001005909.2,NM_016291.3. Note that this plasmid does NOT contain Cas9. It should be used in conjunction with lentiCas9-Blast (Addgene #52962) or otherwise with cell lines already expressing Cas9. Browse the full kinome gRNA library at http://www.addgene.org/pooled-library/broadgpp-human-kinome/ or visit http://www.broadinstitute.org/rnai/public/ for detailed protocols and information.
How to cite: IP6K2 gRNA (BRDN0001145457) was a gift from John Doench & David Root (Addgene plasmid # 77818 ; http://n2t.net/addgene:77818 ; RRID:Addgene_77818)
