>Addgene plasmid #77818 | IP6K2 gRNA (BRDN0001145457) | depositor partial sequence | sequence record 145278 | Target Sequence
GGTGCGTCAGCACCGTAAAG
