>Addgene plasmid #77818 | IP6K2 gRNA (BRDN0001145457) | addgene partial sequence | sequence record 188467 | hU6-F
TCTTGGGTAGTTTGCAGTTTTAAAATTATGTTTTAAAATGGACTATCATATGCTTACCGTAACTTGAAAG
TATTTCGATTTCTTGGCTTTATATATCTTGTGGAAAGGACGAAACACCGGGTGCGTCAGCACCGTAAAGG
TTTTAGAGCTAGAAATAGCAAGTTAAAATAAGGCTAGTCCGTTATCAACTTGAAAAAGTGGCACCGAGTC
GGTGCTTTTTTAAGCTTGGCGTAACTAGATCTTGAGACAAATGGCAGTATTCATCCACAATTTTAAAAGA
AAAGGGGGGATTGGGGGGTACAGTGCAGGGGAAAGAATAGTAGACATAATAGCAACAGACATACAAACTA
AAGAATTACAAAAACAAATTACAAAAATTCAAAATTTTCGGGTTTATTACAGGGACAGCAGAGATCCACT
TTGGCGCCGGCTCGAGGGGGCCCGGGTGCAAAGATGGATAAAGTTTTAAACAGAGAGGAATCTTTGCAGC
TAATGGACCTTCTAGGTCTTGAAAGGAGTGGGAATTGGCTCCGGTGCCCGTCAGTGGGCAGAGCGCACAT
CGCCCACAGT
